Addgene plasmid #224488: pME-Luciferase-P2A-H2A-mCherry (JDW 926)
Purpose: Gateway compatible middle entry clone containing a Luciferase P2A H2A-mCherry dual reporter (Luciferase/nuclear red fluorescent reporter)
Depositing lab: Joshua Wythe. Depositing organization: University of Virginia. Publication: MultiSite Assembly of Gateway Induced Clones (MAGIC): a flexible cloning toolbox for use in vertebrate model systems. Gillespie WB 3rd, Zhang Y, Ruiz OE, Cerda J 3rd, Ortiz-Guzman J, Sherman M, Turner WD, Largoza G, Mosser LE, Fujimoto E, Chien CB, Kwan KM, Arenkiel BR, Devine WP, Wythe JD. Development. 2025 Nov 15;152(22):dev204308. doi: 10.1242/dev.204308. Epub 2025 Nov 13. PubMed 41230856.
Backbone
  Vector backbone: pDONR221
  Vector type: Luciferase
Growth in bacteria
  Bacterial resistance: Kanamycin, 50 μg/mL
  Growth temperature: 37°C
  Growth strain: DH5alpha
  Copy number: High Copy
Gene/Insert
  Gene/Insert name: Luciferase-P2A-H2A-mCherry
  Species: Synthetic
  Cloning method: Restriction Enzyme; 5′ cloning site unknown (unknown if destroyed)
Terms and licenses: Academic/Nonprofit Terms; Industry Terms: Not Available to Industry
Depositor comments: Please visit https://doi.org/10.1101/2024.07.13.603267 for bioRxiv preprint.
How to cite: pME-Luciferase-P2A-H2A-mCherry (JDW 926) was a gift from Joshua Wythe (Addgene plasmid # 224488 ; http://n2t.net/addgene:224488 ; RRID:Addgene_224488)
