[The description below was written by a language model from this plasmid's Addgene catalogue record and pLannotate feature annotations shown in this document.]
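Description:
pME-Luciferase-P2A-H2A-mCherry (JDW 926) is a Gateway middle entry clone built on the pDONR221 backbone, about 5.4 kb in size. It is maintained in E. coli as a high-copy plasmid through a ColE1/pUC-type origin and selected with kanamycin via the KanR (aminoglycoside phosphotransferase) gene. The backbone also carries the rrnB T1 and T2 terminators upstream of the cloning region, which insulate the insert from read-through transcription in bacteria. A T7 promoter lies just outside attL2, and short lacI and lacZα remnants have no functional role.

The payload sits between attL1 and attL2 sites, which allow it to be transferred by LR recombination into a destination vector, typically as the middle element of a MultiSite Gateway assembly alongside 5′ and 3′ entry clones. The insert is a synthetic bicistronic dual reporter: firefly luciferase (the enhanced luc+ version), followed by a P2A self-cleaving peptide, which falls in the unannotated gap between the two coding features. Next comes a histone H2A variant, annotated by similarity to the chicken H2A.V/H2AZ2 protein, fused to the monomeric red fluorescent protein mCherry. Ribosomal skipping at the P2A yields two separate proteins from one transcript: a luciferase for bioluminescent readout and a chromatin-bound H2A-mCherry that labels nuclei red.

The entry clone itself contains no eukaryotic promoter or polyadenylation signal; these are supplied by the other entry clones and the destination vector at assembly. It belongs to a modular Gateway cloning toolbox intended for building expression constructs for vertebrate model systems, in which the same cells can be tracked by luminescence and nuclear fluorescence.
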