Features (pLannotate 1.2.2; 12 found; start..end, strand, type, name):
    121..213     +  CDS            lacI (fragment): lac repressor; lacI; The lac repressor binds to the lac operator to inhibit transcription in E. coli. This inhibition can be relieved by adding lactose or isopropyl-β-D-thiogalactopyranoside (IPTG).
    268..295     -  terminator     rrnB T2 terminator: transcription terminator T2 from the E. coli rrnB gene
    427..470     +  terminator     rrnB T1 terminator: Escherichia coli rrnB; transcription terminator T1 from the E. coli rrnB gene
    517..553     -  CDS            lacZα (fragment): LacZα fragment of β-galactosidase; lacZ fragment
    569..668     +  protein_bind   attL1: mutant version of attL; recombination site for the Gateway® LR reaction LR Clonase™
    687..2336    +  CDS            luciferase: firefly luciferase; luc+; enhanced luc+ version of the luciferase gene
   2409..2792    +  CDS            H2AZ2: H2AV_CHICK - Also known as H2AF. Experimental evidence at protein level: Swiss-Prot protein existence level 1. Variant histone H2A which replaces conventional H2A in a subset of nucleosomes. Nucleosomes wrap and compact DNA into chromatin, limiting DNA accessibility to the cellular machineries which require DNA as a template. Histones thereby play a central role in transcription regulation, DNA repair, DNA replication and chromosomal stability. DNA accessibility is regulated via a complex set of post- translational modifications of histones, also called histone code, and nucleosome remodeling.
   2799..3506    +  CDS            mCherry: mCherry is a basic (constitutively fluorescent) red fluorescent protein published in 2004, derived from Discosoma sp.. It is reported to be a very rapidly-maturing monomer with low acid sensitivity.
   3528..3626    -  protein_bind   attL2: mutant version of attL; recombination site for the Gateway® LR reaction LR Clonase™
   3644..3662    -  promoter       T7 promoter: promoter for bacteriophage T7 RNA polymerase
   3796..4605    +  CDS            KanR: aminoglycoside phosphotransferase; aph(3')-Ia; confers resistance to kanamycin in bacteria or G418 (Geneticin®) in eukaryotes
   4752..5340    +  rep_origin     ori: high-copy-number ColE1/pMB1/pBR322/pUC origin of replication
>Addgene plasmid #224488 | pME-Luciferase-P2A-H2A-mCherry (JDW 926) | addgene full sequence | sequence record 447098 | Addgene NGS Result
CTTTCCTGCGTTATCCCCTGATTCTGTGGATAACCGTATTACCGCCTTTGAGTGAGCTGATACCGCTCGC
CGCAGCCGAACGACCGAGCGCAGCGAGTCAGTGAGCGAGGAAGCGGAAGAGCGCCCAATACGCAAACCGC
CTCTCCCCGCGCGTTGGCCGATTCATTAATGCAGCTGGCACGACAGGTTTCCCGACTGGAAAGCGGGCAG
TGAGCGCAACGCAATTAATACGCGTACCGCTAGCCAGGAAGAGTTTGTAGAAACGCAAAAAGGCCATCCG
TCAGGATGGCCTTCTGCTTAGTTTGATGCCTGGCAGTTTATGGCGGGCGTCCTGCCCGCCACCCTCCGGG
CCGTTGCTTCACAACGTTCAAATCCGCTCCCGGCGGATTTGTCCTACTCAGGAGAGCGTTCACCGACAAA
CAACAGATAAAACGAAAGGCCCAGTCTTCCGACTGAGCCTTTCGTTTTATTTGATGCCTGGCAGTTCCCT
ACTCTCGCGTTAACGCTAGCATGGATGTTTTCCCAGTCACGACGTTGTAAAACGACGGCCAGTCTTAAGC
TCGGGCCCCAAATAATGATTTTATTTTGACTGATAGTGACCTGTTCGTTGCAACAAATTGATGAGCAATG
CTTTTTTATAATGCCAACTTTGTACAAAAAAGCAGGCTGGATCCACTAGTGCCACCATGGAAGACGCCAA
AAACATAAAGAAAGGCCCGGCGCCATTCTATCCGCTGGAAGATGGAACCGCTGGAGAGCAACTGCATAAG
GCTATGAAGAGATACGCCCTGGTTCCTGGAACAATTGCTTTTACAGATGCACATATCGAGGTGGACATCA
CTTACGCTGAGTACTTCGAAATGTCCGTTCGGTTGGCAGAAGCTATGAAACGATATGGGCTGAATACAAA
TCACAGAATCGTCGTATGCAGTGAAAACTCTCTTCAATTCTTTATGCCGGTGTTGGGCGCGTTATTTATC
GGAGTTGCAGTTGCGCCCGCGAACGACATTTATAATGAACGTGAATTGCTCAACAGTATGGGCATTTCGC
AGCCTACCGTGGTGTTCGTTTCCAAAAAGGGGTTGCAAAAAATTTTGAACGTGCAAAAAAAGCTCCCAAT
CATCCAAAAAATTATTATCATGGATTCTAAAACGGATTACCAGGGATTTCAGTCGATGTACACGTTCGTC
ACATCTCATCTACCTCCCGGTTTTAATGAATACGATTTTGTGCCAGAGTCCTTCGATAGGGACAAGACAA
TTGCACTGATCATGAACTCCTCTGGATCTACTGGTCTGCCTAAAGGTGTCGCTCTGCCTCATAGAACTGC
CTGCGTGAGATTCTCGCATGCCAGAGATCCTATTTTTGGCAATCAAATCATTCCGGATACTGCGATTTTA
AGTGTTGTTCCATTCCATCACGGTTTTGGAATGTTTACTACACTCGGATATTTGATATGTGGATTTCGAG
TCGTCTTAATGTATAGATTTGAAGAAGAGCTGTTTCTGAGGAGCCTTCAGGATTACAAGATTCAAAGTGC
GCTGCTGGTGCCAACCCTATTCTCCTTCTTCGCCAAAAGCACTCTGATTGACAAATACGATTTATCTAAT
TTACACGAAATTGCTTCTGGTGGCGCTCCCCTCTCTAAGGAAGTCGGGGAAGCGGTTGCCAAGAGGTTCC
ATCTGCCAGGTATCAGGCAAGGATATGGGCTCACTGAGACTACATCAGCTATTCTGATTACACCCGAGGG
GGATGATAAACCGGGCGCGGTCGGTAAAGTTGTTCCATTTTTTGAAGCGAAGGTTGTGGATCTGGATACC
GGGAAAACGCTGGGCGTTAATCAAAGAGGCGAACTGTGTGTGAGAGGTCCTATGATTATGTCCGGTTATG
TAAACAATCCGGAAGCGACCAACGCCTTGATTGACAAGGATGGATGGCTACATTCTGGAGACATAGCTTA
CTGGGACGAAGACGAACACTTCTTCATCGTTGACCGCCTGAAGTCTCTGATTAAGTACAAAGGCTATCAG
GTGGCTCCCGCTGAATTGGAATCCATCTTGCTCCAACACCCCAACATCTTCGACGCAGGTGTCGCAGGTC
TTCCCGACGATGACGCCGGTGAACTTCCCGCCGCCGTTGTTGTTTTGGAGCACGGAAAGACGATGACGGA
AAAAGAGATCGTGGATTACGTCGCCAGTCAAGTAACAACCGCGAAAAAGTTGCGCGGAGGAGTTGTGTTT
GTGGACGAAGTACCGAAAGGTCTTACCGGAAAACTCGACGCAAGAAAAATCAGAGAGATCCTCATAAAGG
CCAAGAAGGGCGGAAAGATCGCCGTGGGTACCGGAGCCACTAACTTCTCCCTGTTGAAACAAGCAGGGGA
TGTCGAAGAGAATCCCGGGCCACCTAGGATGGCAGGTGGAAAAGCAGGTAAAGACAGTGGAAAAGCCAAG
ACGAAAGCCGTCTCCAGATCTCAGAGAGCTGGTCTGCAGTTCCCTGTAGGTCGTATCCACAGGCACCTGA
AGACACGAACCACCAGCCATGGCCGTGTCGGAGCTACAGCTGCGGTTTACAGTGCTGCTATCCTGGAGTA
TCTCACCGCTGAGGTGCTGGAGTTGGCTGGAAACGCTTCTAAGGATCTGAAGGTGAAGCGAATCACTCCC
AGACATTTACAGCTGGCCATCCGCGGAGACGAGGAGCTGGACTCGCTTATCAAGGCCACCATTGCTGGAG
GAGGAGTCATTCCTCACATCCACAAGTCTCTGATTGGTAAGAAGGGCCAGCAGAAAACCGCAGGGGGGAT
GGTGAGCAAGGGCGAGGAGGACAACATGGCCATCATCAAGGAGTTCATGCGCTTCAAGGTGCACATGGAG
GGCTCCGTGAACGGCCACGAGTTCGAGATCGAGGGCGAGGGCGAGGGCCGCCCCTACGAGGGCACCCAGA
CCGCCAAGCTGAAGGTGACCAAGGGCGGCCCCCTGCCCTTCGCCTGGGACATCCTGTCCCCTCAGTTCAT
GTACGGCTCCAAGGCCTACGTGAAGCACCCCGCCGACATCCCCGACTACTTGAAGCTGTCCTTCCCCGAG
GGCTTCAAGTGGGAGCGCGTGATGAACTTCGAGGACGGCGGCGTGGTGACCGTGACCCAGGACTCCTCCC
TGCAGGACGGCGAGTTCATCTACAAGGTGAAGCTGCGCGGCACCAACTTCCCCTCCGACGGCCCCGTAAT
GCAGAAGAAGACCATGGGCTGGGAGGCCTCCTCCGAGCGGATGTACCCCGAGGACGGCGCCCTGAAGGGC
GAGATCAAGCAGAGGCTGAAGCTGAAGGACGGCGGCCACTACGACGCCGAGGTCAAGACCACCTACAAGG
CCAAGAAGCCCGTGCAGCTGCCCGGCGCCTACAACGTCAACATCAAGCTGGACATCACCTCCCACAACGA
GGACTACACCATCGTGGAACAGTACGAGCGCGCCGAGGGCCGCCACTCCACCGGCGGCATGGACGAGCTG
TACAAGTAATGATAGCTCGAGAGATCTCCCAGCTTTCTTGTACAAAGTTGGCATTATAAGAAAGCATTGC
TTATCAATTTGTTGCAACGAACAGGTCACTATCAGTCAAAATAAAATCATTATTTGCCATCCAGCTGATA
TCCCCTATAGTGAGTCGTATTACATGGTCATAGCTGTTTCCTGGCAGCTCTGGCCCGTGTCTCAAAATCT
CTGATGTTACATTGCACAAGATAAAAATATATCATCATGAACAATAAAACTGTCTGCTTACATAAACAGT
AATACAAGGGGTGTTATGAGCCATATTCAACGGGAAACGTCGAGGCCGCGATTAAATTCCAACATGGATG
CTGATTTATATGGGTATAAATGGGCTCGCGATAATGTCGGGCAATCAGGTGCGACAATCTATCGCTTGTA
TGGGAAGCCCGATGCGCCAGAGTTGTTTCTGAAACATGGCAAAGGTAGCGTTGCCAATGATGTTACAGAT
GAGATGGTCAGACTAAACTGGCTGACGGAATTTATGCCTCTTCCGACCATCAAGCATTTTATCCGTACTC
CTGATGATGCATGGTTACTCACCACTGCGATCCCCGGAAAAACAGCATTCCAGGTATTAGAAGAATATCC
TGATTCAGGTGAAAATATTGTTGATGCGCTGGCAGTGTTCCTGCGCCGGTTGCATTCGATTCCTGTTTGT
AATTGTCCTTTTAACAGCGATCGCGTATTTCGTCTCGCTCAGGCGCAATCACGAATGAATAACGGTTTGG
TTGATGCGAGTGATTTTGATGACGAGCGTAATGGCTGGCCTGTTGAACAAGTCTGGAAAGAAATGCATAA
ACTTTTGCCATTCTCACCGGATTCAGTCGTCACTCATGGTGATTTCTCACTTGATAACCTTATTTTTGAC
GAGGGGAAATTAATAGGTTGTATTGATGTTGGACGAGTCGGAATCGCAGACCGATACCAGGATCTTGCCA
TCCTATGGAACTGCCTCGGTGAGTTTTCTCCTTCATTACAGAAACGGCTTTTTCAAAAATATGGTATTGA
TAATCCTGATATGAATAAATTGCAGTTTCATTTGATGCTCGATGAGTTTTTCTAATCAGAATTGGTTAAT
TGGTTGTAACACTGGCAGAGCATTACGCTGACTTGACGGGACGGCGCAAGCTCATGACCAAAATCCCTTA
ACGTGAGTTACGCGTCGTTCCACTGAGCGTCAGACCCCGTAGAAAAGATCAAAGGATCTTCTTGAGATCC
TTTTTTTCTGCGCGTAATCTGCTGCTTGCAAACAAAAAAACCACCGCTACCAGCGGTGGTTTGTTTGCCG
GATCAAGAGCTACCAACTCTTTTTCCGAAGGTAACTGGCTTCAGCAGAGCGCAGATACCAAATACTGTTC
TTCTAGTGTAGCCGTAGTTAGGCCACCACTTCAAGAACTCTGTAGCACCGCCTACATACCTCGCTCTGCT
AATCCTGTTACCAGTGGCTGCTGCCAGTGGCGATAAGTCGTGTCTTACCGGGTTGGACTCAAGACGATAG
TTACCGGATAAGGCGCAGCGGTCGGGCTGAACGGGGGGTTCGTGCACACAGCCCAGCTTGGAGCGAACGA
CCTACACCGAACTGAGATACCTACAGCGTGAGCTATGAGAAAGCGCCACGCTTCCCGAAGGGAGAAAGGC
GGACAGGTATCCGGTAAGCGGCAGGGTCGGAACAGGAGAGCGCACGAGGGAGCTTCCAGGGGGAAACGCC
TGGTATCTTTATAGTCCTGTCGGGTTTCGCCACCTCTGACTTGAGCGTCGATTTTTGTGATGCTCGTCAG
GGGGGCGGAGCCTATGGAAAAACGCCAGCAACGCGGCCTTTTTACGGTTCCTGGCCTTTTGCTGGCCTTT
TGCTCACATGTT
